Addgene plasmid #64136: sgRNA1_MYOD1
Purpose: Photoactivatable transcription system. Lentiviral expression of MYOD1 sgRNA1. Also contains a CMV-puro-t2A-mCherry expression cassette.
Depositing lab: Moritoshi Sato. Depositing organization: The University of Tokyo. Publication: CRISPR-Cas9-based Photoactivatable Transcription System. Nihongaki Y, Yamamoto S, Kawano F, Suzuki H, Sato M. Chem Biol. 2015 Feb 19;22(2):169-74. doi: 10.1016/j.chembiol.2014.12.011. Epub 2015 Jan 22. PubMed 25619936.
Backbone
  Vector backbone: pgRNA-humanized
  Backbone manufacturer: Stanley Qi, Addgene plasmid 44248
  Total vector size (bp): 8309
  Vector type: Mammalian Expression, Lentiviral, CRISPR
  Selectable markers: Puromycin
Growth in bacteria
  Bacterial resistance: Ampicillin, 100 μg/mL
  Growth temperature: 37°C
  Growth strain: Stbl3
  Copy number: High Copy
Gene/Insert
  Gene/Insert name: sgRNA1_MYOD1 (alt name: MYOD1)
  gRNA/shRNA sequence: TGGGCCTGGGCTCCGGGGCGTTT
  Species: H. sapiens (human)
  Entrez Gene: MYOD1 (a.k.a. CMYP17, MYF3, MYOD, MYODRIF, PUM, bHLHc1)
  Promoter: U6
  Cloning method: Restriction Enzyme; 5′ cloning site BstX1 (not destroyed); 3′ cloning site HindIII (not destroyed)
  Sequencing primers: 5′ AAGGAAACTCACCCTAACTG
Terms and licenses: Academic/Nonprofit Terms; Industry Terms: Not Available to Industry
How to cite: sgRNA1_MYOD1 was a gift from Moritoshi Sato (Addgene plasmid # 64136 ; http://n2t.net/addgene:64136 ; RRID:Addgene_64136)
