[The description below was written by a language model from this plasmid's Addgene catalogue record and pLannotate feature annotations shown in this document.]
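Description:
sgRNA1_MYOD1 is an 8.3 kb lentiviral transfer plasmid built on the pgRNA-humanized backbone that expresses a single guide RNA targeting human MYOD1. It is propagated in bacteria through a high-copy ColE1/pUC-type origin and an ampicillin resistance gene. The catalogue lists a recombination-deficient growth strain, as is usual for LTR-containing vectors. The viral portion follows a CMV-driven hybrid 5' LTR design. A CMV enhancer/promoter sits upstream of a truncated HIV-1 LTR and is followed by the Ψ packaging signal, a gag fragment, the Rev response element and the cPPT/CTS. A WPRE and a second truncated LTR, preceded by residual nef sequence, close the transfer cassette at the 3' end. These elements allow the genomic RNA to be packaged when helper functions are supplied in trans and then integrated into target cells.

According to the record, the guide is transcribed from a U6 promoter, although the automated feature table does not annotate that promoter and picks up only the adjacent S. pyogenes Cas9 gRNA scaffold. The targeting sequence was inserted between BstXI and HindIII sites, both of which were retained. Downstream, a second CMV enhancer/promoter drives a bicistronic puromycin N-acetyltransferase–T2A–mCherry cassette, so transduced or transfected mammalian cells can be selected with puromycin and tracked by red fluorescence. Two same-orientation loxP sites bracket the guide scaffold and the marker cassette, which in principle permits Cre-mediated excision of that region.

The plasmid was deposited as one component of a CRISPR-Cas9-based photoactivatable transcription system. It supplies the guide that directs the Cas9-based components of that system to MYOD1. Those protein components are not encoded on this plasmid.
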