Features (pLannotate 1.2.2; 24 found; start..end, strand, type, name):
    209..242     +  protein_bind   loxP: Cre-mediated recombination occurs in the 8-bp core sequence (GCATACAT). Cre recombinase
    350..425     +  misc_RNA       gRNA scaffold: guide RNA scaffold for the Streptococcus pyogenes CRISPR/Cas9 system
    550..853     +  enhancer       CMV enhancer: human cytomegalovirus immediate early enhancer
    854..1057    +  promoter       CMV promoter: human cytomegalovirus (CMV) immediate early promoter
   1091..1687    +  CDS            PuroR: puromycin N-acetyltransferase; pac from Streptomyces alboniger; confers resistance to puromycin
   1763..2470    +  CDS            mCherry: mCherry is a basic (constitutively fluorescent) red fluorescent protein published in 2004, derived from Discosoma sp.. It is reported to be a very rapidly-maturing monomer with low acid sensitivity.
   2493..2526    +  protein_bind   loxP: Cre-mediated recombination occurs in the 8-bp core sequence (GCATACAT). Cre recombinase
   2559..2582    +  misc_feature   MCS (fragment): pBluescript multiple cloning site
   2582..3170    +  misc_feature   WPRE: woodchuck hepatitis virus posttranscriptional regulatory element
   3171..3190    +  misc_feature   MCS (fragment): pBluescript multiple cloning site
   3192..3692    +  CDS            nef (fragment): NEF_HV1LA - Experimental evidence at protein level: Swiss-Prot protein existence level 1. Extracellular Nef protein targets CD4(+) T-lymphocytes for apoptosis by interacting with CXCR4 surface receptors. From Human immunodeficiency virus type 1 group M subtype B (isolate Lai) (HIV-1).
   3699..3879    +  LTR            5' LTR (truncated): truncated 5' long terminal repeat (LTR) from HIV-1
   3941..4529    -  rep_origin     ori: high-copy-number ColE1/pMB1/pBR322/pUC origin of replication
   4700..5560    -  CDS            AmpR: β-lactamase; bla; confers resistance to ampicillin, carbenicillin, and related antibiotics
   5561..5665    -  promoter       AmpR promoter: bla
   5733..5785    -  misc_feature   bom (fragment): basis of mobility region from pBR322
   5940..6319    +  enhancer       CMV enhancer: human cytomegalovirus immediate early enhancer
   6320..6519    +  promoter       CMV promoter: human cytomegalovirus (CMV) immediate early promoter
   6537..6717    +  LTR            5' LTR (truncated): truncated 5' long terminal repeat (LTR) from HIV-1
   6764..6889    +  misc_feature   HIV-1 Ψ: packaging signal of human immunodeficiency virus type 1
   6873..7211    +  CDS            HIV-1 gag (fragment): gag protein from human immunodeficiency virus 1; gag
   7388..7621    +  misc_feature   RRE: The Rev response element (RRE) of HIV-1 allows for Rev-dependent mRNA export from the nucleus to the cytoplasm.
   7998..8098    +  CDS            Rev (fragment): human immunodeficiency virus 1 (HIV-1) Rev protein; rev; enhances nuclear export of unspliced and incompletely spliced viral mRNAs
   8148..8265    +  misc_feature   cPPT/CTS: central polypurine tract and central termination sequence of HIV-1
>Addgene plasmid #64136 | sgRNA1_MYOD1 | depositor full sequence | sequence record 107412 | sgRNA1_MYOD1 sequence 8309 bps
GGGCCCGCTCTAGAGATCCGACGCGCCATCTCTAGGCCCGCGCCGGCCCCCTCGCACAGACTTGTGGGAG
AAGCTCGGCTACTCCCCTGCCCCGGTTAATTTGCATATAATATTTCCTAGTAACTATAGAGGCTTAATGT
GCGATAAAAGACAGATAATCTGTTCTTTTTAATACTAGCTACATTTTACATGATAGGCTTGGATTTCTAT
AACTTCGTATAGCATACATTATACGAAGTTATAAACAGCACAAAAGGAAACTCACCCTAACTGTAAAGTA
ATTGTGTGTTTTGAGACTATAAGTATCCCTTGGAGAACCACCTTGTTGGGCCTGGGCTCCGGGGCGTTTG
TTTTAGAGCTAGAAATAGCAAGTTAAAATAAGGCTAGTCCGTTATCAACTTGAAAAAGTGGCACCGAGTC
GGTGCTTTTTTTCTCGAGTACTAGGATCCATTAGGCGGCCGCGTGGATAACCGTATTACCGCCATGCATT
AGTTATTAATAGTAATCAATTACGGGGTCATTAGTTCATAGCCCATATATGGAGTTCCGCGTTACATAAC
TTACGGTAAATGGCCCGCCTGGCTGACCGCCCAACGACCCCCGCCCATTGACGTCAATAATGACGTATGT
TCCCATAGTAACGCCAATAGGGACTTTCCATTGACGTCAATGGGTGGAGTATTTACGGTAAACTGCCCAC
TTGGCAGTACATCAAGTGTATCATATGCCAAGTACGCCCCCTATTGACGTCAATGACGGTAAATGGCCCG
CCTGGCATTATGCCCAGTACATGACCTTATGGGACTTTCCTACTTGGCAGTACATCTACGTATTAGTCAT
CGCTATTACCATGGTGATGCGGTTTTGGCAGTACATCAATGGGCGTGGATAGCGGTTTGACTCACGGGGA
TTTCCAAGTCTCCACCCCATTGACGTCAATGGGAGTTTGTTTTGGCACCAAAATCAACGGGACTTTCCAA
AATGTCGTAACAACTCCGCCCCATTGACGCAAATGGGCGGTAGGCGTGTACGGTGGGAGGTCTATATAAG
CAGAGCTGGTTTAGTGAACCGTCAGATCCGCTAGCCCACCATGACCGAGTACAAGCCCACGGTGCGCCTC
GCCACCCGCGACGACGTCCCCCGGGCCGTACGCACCCTCGCCGCCGCGTTCGCCGACTACCCCGCCACGC
GCCACACCGTCGACCCGGACCGCCACATCGAGCGGGTCACCGAGCTGCAAGAACTCTTCCTCACGCGCGT
CGGGCTCGACATCGGCAAGGTGTGGGTCGCGGACGACGGCGCCGCGGTGGCGGTCTGGACCACGCCGGAG
AGCGTCGAAGCGGGGGCGGTGTTCGCCGAGATCGGCCCGCGCATGGCCGAGTTGAGCGGTTCCCGGCTGG
CCGCGCAGCAACAGATGGAAGGCCTCCTGGCGCCGCACCGGCCCAAGGAGCCCGCGTGGTTCCTGGCCAC
CGTCGGCGTCTCGCCCGACCACCAGGGCAAGGGTCTGGGCAGCGCCGTCGTGCTCCCCGGAGTGGAGGCG
GCCGAGCGCGCCGGGGTGCCCGCCTTCCTGGAGACCTCCGCGCCCCGCAACCTCCCCTTCTACGAGCGGC
TCGGCTTCACCGTCACCGCCGACGTCGAGGTGCCCGAAGGACCGCGCACCTGGTGCATGACCCGCAAGCC
CGGTGCCGGATCGGGAGAGGGCAGAGGAAGTCTGCTAACATGCGGTGACGTCGAGGAGAATCCTGGCCCA
CCGGTCGCCACCATGGTGAGCAAGGGCGAGGAGGATAACATGGCCATCATCAAGGAGTTCATGCGCTTCA
AGGTGCACATGGAGGGCTCCGTGAACGGCCACGAGTTCGAGATCGAGGGCGAGGGCGAGGGCCGCCCCTA
CGAGGGCACCCAGACCGCCAAGCTGAAGGTGACCAAGGGTGGCCCCCTGCCCTTCGCCTGGGACATCCTG
TCCCCTCAGTTCATGTACGGCTCCAAGGCCTACGTGAAGCACCCCGCCGACATCCCCGACTACTTGAAGC
TGTCCTTCCCCGAGGGCTTCAAGTGGGAGCGCGTGATGAACTTCGAGGACGGCGGCGTGGTGACCGTGAC
CCAGGACTCCTCCCTGCAGGACGGCGAGTTCATCTACAAGGTGAAGCTGCGCGGCACCAACTTCCCCTCC
GACGGCCCCGTAATGCAGAAGAAGACCATGGGCTGGGAGGCCTCCTCCGAGCGGATGTACCCCGAGGACG
GCGCCCTGAAGGGCGAGATCAAGCAGAGGCTGAAGCTGAAGGACGGCGGCCACTACGACGCTGAGGTCAA
GACCACCTACAAGGCCAAGAAGCCCGTGCAGCTGCCCGGCGCCTACAACGTCAACATCAAGTTGGACATC
ACCTCCCACAACGAGGACTACACCATCGTGGAACAGTACGAACGCGCCGAGGGCCGCCACTCCACCGGCG
GCATGGACGAGCTGTACAAGTAAGAATTCGTCGAGGGACCTAATAACTTCGTATAGCATACATTATACGA
AGTTATACATGTTTAAGGGTTCCGGTTCCACTAGGTACAATTCGATATCAAGCTTATCGATAATCAACCT
CTGGATTACAAAATTTGTGAAAGATTGACTGGTATTCTTAACTATGTTGCTCCTTTTACGCTATGTGGAT
ACGCTGCTTTAATGCCTTTGTATCATGCTATTGCTTCCCGTATGGCTTTCATTTTCTCCTCCTTGTATAA
ATCCTGGTTGCTGTCTCTTTATGAGGAGTTGTGGCCCGTTGTCAGGCAACGTGGCGTGGTGTGCACTGTG
TTTGCTGACGCAACCCCCACTGGTTGGGGCATTGCCACCACCTGTCAGCTCCTTTCCGGGACTTTCGCTT
TCCCCCTCCCTATTGCCACGGCGGAACTCATCGCCGCCTGCCTTGCCCGCTGCTGGACAGGGGCTCGGCT
GTTGGGCACTGACAATTCCGTGGTGTTGTCGGGGAAATCATCGTCCTTTCCTTGGCTGCTCGCCTGTGTT
GCCACCTGGATTCTGCGCGGGACGTCCTTCTGCTACGTCCCTTCGGCCCTCAATCCAGCGGACCTTCCTT
CCCGCGGCCTGCTGCCGGCTCTGCGGCCTCTTCCGCGTCTTCGCCTTCGCCCTCAGACGAGTCGGATCTC
CCTTTGGGCCGCCTCCCCGCATCGATACCGTCGACCTCGATCGAGACCTAGAAAAACATGGAGCAATCAC
AAGTAGCAATACAGCAGCTACCAATGCTGATTGTGCCTGGCTAGAAGCACAAGAGGAGGAGGAGGTGGGT
TTTCCAGTCACACCTCAGGTACCTTTAAGACCAATGACTTACAAGGCAGCTGTAGATCTTAGCCACTTTT
TAAAAGAAAAGGGGGGACTGGAAGGGCTAATTCACTCCCAACGAAGACAAGATATCCTTGATCTGTGGAT
CTACCACACACAAGGCTACTTCCCTGATTGGCAGAACTACACACCAGGGCCAGGGATCAGATATCCACTG
ACCTTTGGATGGTGCTACAAGCTAGTACCAGTTGAGCAAGAGAAGGTAGAAGAAGCCAATGAAGGAGAGA
ACACCCGCTTGTTACACCCTGTGAGCCTGCATGGGATGGATGACCCGGAGAGAGAAGTATTAGAGTGGAG
GTTTGACAGCCGCCTAGCATTTCATCACATGGCCCGAGAGCTGCATCCGGACTGTACTGGGTCTCTCTGG
TTAGACCAGATCTGAGCCTGGGAGCTCTCTGGCTAACTAGGGAACCCACTGCTTAAGCCTCAATAAAGCT
TGCCTTGAGTGCTTCAAGTAGTGTGTGCCCGTCTGTTGTGTGACTCTGGTAACTAGAGATCCCTCAGACC
CTTTTAGTCAGTGTGGAAAATCTCTAGCAGCATGTGAGCAAAAGGCCAGCAAAAGGCCAGGAACCGTAAA
AAGGCCGCGTTGCTGGCGTTTTTCCATAGGCTCCGCCCCCCTGACGAGCATCACAAAAATCGACGCTCAA
GTCAGAGGTGGCGAAACCCGACAGGACTATAAAGATACCAGGCGTTTCCCCCTGGAAGCTCCCTCGTGCG
CTCTCCTGTTCCGACCCTGCCGCTTACCGGATACCTGTCCGCCTTTCTCCCTTCGGGAAGCGTGGCGCTT
TCTCATAGCTCACGCTGTAGGTATCTCAGTTCGGTGTAGGTCGTTCGCTCCAAGCTGGGCTGTGTGCACG
AACCCCCCGTTCAGCCCGACCGCTGCGCCTTATCCGGTAACTATCGTCTTGAGTCCAACCCGGTAAGACA
CGACTTATCGCCACTGGCAGCAGCCACTGGTAACAGGATTAGCAGAGCGAGGTATGTAGGCGGTGCTACA
GAGTTCTTGAAGTGGTGGCCTAACTACGGCTACACTAGAAGAACAGTATTTGGTATCTGCGCTCTGCTGA
AGCCAGTTACCTTCGGAAAAAGAGTTGGTAGCTCTTGATCCGGCAAACAAACCACCGCTGGTAGCGGTGG
TTTTTTTGTTTGCAAGCAGCAGATTACGCGCAGAAAAAAAGGATCTCAAGAAGATCCTTTGATCTTTTCT
ACGGGGTCTGACGCTCAGTGGAACGAAAACTCACGTTAAGGGATTTTGGTCATGAGATTATCAAAAAGGA
TCTTCACCTAGATCCTTTTAAATTAAAAATGAAGTTTTAAATCAATCTAAAGTATATATGAGTAAACTTG
GTCTGACAGTTACCAATGCTTAATCAGTGAGGCACCTATCTCAGCGATCTGTCTATTTCGTTCATCCATA
GTTGCCTGACTCCCCGTCGTGTAGATAACTACGATACGGGAGGGCTTACCATCTGGCCCCAGTGCTGCAA
TGATACCGCGAGACCCACGCTCACCGGCTCCAGATTTATCAGCAATAAACCAGCCAGCCGGAAGGGCCGA
GCGCAGAAGTGGTCCTGCAACTTTATCCGCCTCCATCCAGTCTATTAATTGTTGCCGGGAAGCTAGAGTA
AGTAGTTCGCCAGTTAATAGTTTGCGCAACGTTGTTGCCATTGCTACAGGCATCGTGGTGTCACGCTCGT
CGTTTGGTATGGCTTCATTCAGCTCCGGTTCCCAACGATCAAGGCGAGTTACATGATCCCCCATGTTGTG
CAAAAAAGCGGTTAGCTCCTTCGGTCCTCCGATCGTTGTCAGAAGTAAGTTGGCCGCAGTGTTATCACTC
ATGGTTATGGCAGCACTGCATAATTCTCTTACTGTCATGCCATCCGTAAGATGCTTTTCTGTGACTGGTG
AGTACTCAACCAAGTCATTCTGAGAATAGTGTATGCGGCGACCGAGTTGCTCTTGCCCGGCGTCAATACG
GGATAATACCGCGCCACATAGCAGAACTTTAAAAGTGCTCATCATTGGAAAACGTTCTTCGGGGCGAAAA
CTCTCAAGGATCTTACCGCTGTTGAGATCCAGTTCGATGTAACCCACTCGTGCACCCAACTGATCTTCAG
CATCTTTTACTTTCACCAGCGTTTCTGGGTGAGCAAAAACAGGAAGGCAAAATGCCGCAAAAAAGGGAAT
AAGGGCGACACGGAAATGTTGAATACTCATACTCTTCCTTTTTCAATATTATTGAAGCATTTATCAGGGT
TATTGTCTCATGAGCGGATACATATTTGAATGTATTTAGAAAAATAAACAAATAGGGGTTCCGCGCACAT
TTCCCCGAAAAGTGCCACCTGACGCTTAAGCGGTCGACGGATCGGGAGATCTCCCGATCCCCTATGGTGC
ACTCTCAGTACAATCTGCTCTGATGCCGCATAGTTAAGCCAGTATCTGCTCCCTGCTTGTGTGTTGGAGG
TCGCTGAGTAGTGCGCGAGCAAAATTTAAGCTACAACAAGGCAAGGCTTGACCGACAATTGCATGAAGAA
TCTGCTTAGGGTTAGGCGTTTTGCGCTGCTTCGCGATGTACGGGCCAGATATACGCGTTGACATTGATTA
TTGACTAGTTATTAATAGTAATCAATTACGGGGTCATTAGTTCATAGCCCATATATGGAGTTCCGCGTTA
CATAACTTACGGTAAATGGCCCGCCTGGCTGACCGCCCAACGACCCCCGCCCATTGACGTCAATAATGAC
GTATGTTCCCATAGTAACGCCAATAGGGACTTTCCATTGACGTCAATGGGTGGAGTATTTACGGTAAACT
GCCCACTTGGCAGTACATCAAGTGTATCATATGCCAAGTACGCCCCCTATTGACGTCAATGACGGTAAAT
GGCCCGCCTGGCATTATGCCCAGTACATGACCTTATGGGACTTTCCTACTTGGCAGTACATCTACGTATT
AGTCATCGCTATTACCATGGTGATGCGGTTTTGGCAGTACATCAATGGGCGTGGATAGCGGTTTGACTCA
CGGGGATTTCCAAGTCTCCACCCCATTGACGTCAATGGGAGTTTGTTTTGGCACCAAAATCAACGGGACT
TTCCAAAATGTCGTAACAACTCCGCCCCATTGACGCAAATGGGCGGTAGGCGTGTACGGTGGGAGGTCTA
TATAAGCAGCGCGTTTTGCCTGTACTGGGTCTCTCTGGTTAGACCAGATCTGAGCCTGGGAGCTCTCTGG
CTAACTAGGGAACCCACTGCTTAAGCCTCAATAAAGCTTGCCTTGAGTGCTTCAAGTAGTGTGTGCCCGT
CTGTTGTGTGACTCTGGTAACTAGAGATCCCTCAGACCCTTTTAGTCAGTGTGGAAAATCTCTAGCAGTG
GCGCCCGAACAGGGACTTGAAAGCGAAAGGGAAACCAGAGGAGCTCTCTCGACGCAGGACTCGGCTTGCT
GAAGCGCGCACGGCAAGAGGCGAGGGGCGGCGACTGGTGAGTACGCCAAAAATTTTGACTAGCGGAGGCT
AGAAGGAGAGAGATGGGTGCGAGAGCGTCAGTATTAAGCGGGGGAGAATTAGATCGCGATGGGAAAAAAT
TCGGTTAAGGCCAGGGGGAAAGAAAAAATATAAATTAAAACATATAGTATGGGCAAGCAGGGAGCTAGAA
CGATTCGCAGTTAATCCTGGCCTGTTAGAAACATCAGAAGGCTGTAGACAAATACTGGGACAGCTACAAC
CATCCCTTCAGACAGGATCAGAAGAACTTAGATCATTATATAATACAGTAGCAACCCTCTATTGTGTGCA
TCAAAGGATAGAGATAAAAGACACCAAGGAAGCTTTAGACAAGATAGAGGAAGAGCAAAACAAAAGTAAG
ACCACCGCACAGCAAGCGGCCGGCCGCGCTGATCTTCAGACCTGGAGGAGGAGATATGAGGGACAATTGG
AGAAGTGAATTATATAAATATAAAGTAGTAAAAATTGAACCATTAGGAGTAGCACCCACCAAGGCAAAGA
GAAGAGTGGTGCAGAGAGAAAAAAGAGCAGTGGGAATAGGAGCTTTGTTCCTTGGGTTCTTGGGAGCAGC
AGGAAGCACTATGGGCGCAGCGTCAATGACGCTGACGGTACAGGCCAGACAATTATTGTCTGGTATAGTG
CAGCAGCAGAACAATTTGCTGAGGGCTATTGAGGCGCAACAGCATCTGTTGCAACTCACAGTCTGGGGCA
TCAAGCAGCTCCAGGCAAGAATCCTGGCTGTGGAAAGATACCTAAAGGATCAACAGCTCCTGGGGATTTG
GGGTTGCTCTGGAAAACTCATTTGCACCACTGCTGTGCCTTGGAATGCTAGTTGGAGTAATAAATCTCTG
GAACAGATTTGGAATCACACGACCTGGATGGAGTGGGACAGAGAAATTAACAATTACACAAGCTTAATAC
ACTCCTTAATTGAAGAATCGCAAAACCAGCAAGAAAAGAATGAACAAGAATTATTGGAATTAGATAAATG
GGCAAGTTTGTGGAATTGGTTTAACATAACAAATTGGCTGTGGTATATAAAATTATTCATAATGATAGTA
GGAGGCTTGGTAGGTTTAAGAATAGTTTTTGCTGTACTTTCTATAGTGAATAGAGTTAGGCAGGGATATT
CACCATTATCGTTTCAGACCCACCTCCCAACCCCGAGGGGACCCGACAGGCCCGAAGGAATAGAAGAAGA
AGGTGGAGAGAGAGACAGAGACAGATCCATTCGATTAGTGAACGGATCGGCACTGCGTGCGCCAATTCTG
CAGACAAATGGCAGTATTCATCCACAATTTTAAAAGAAAAGGGGGGATTGGGGGGTACAGTGCAGGGGAA
AGAATAGTAGACATAATAGCAACAGACATACAAACTAAAGAATTACAAAAACAAATTACAAAAATTCAAA
ATTTTCGGGTTTATTACAGGGACAGCAGAGATCCAGTTTGGTTAGTACC
