>Addgene plasmid #64136 | sgRNA1_MYOD1 | addgene partial sequence | sequence record 109327 | mU6-F old 5'-cagcacaaaaggaaactcacc-3'
TAAGTATCCCTTGGAGAACCACCTTGTTGGGCCTGGGCTCCGGGGCGTTTGTTTTAGAGCTAGAAATAGC
AAGTTAAAATAAGGCTAGTCCGTTATCAACTTGAAAAAGTGGCACCGAGTCGGTGCTTTTTTTCTCGAGT
ACTAGGATCCATTAGGCGGCCGCGTGGATAACCGTATTACCGCCATGCATTAGTTATTAATAGTAATCAA
TTACGGGGTCATTAGTTCATAGCCCATATATGGAGTTCCGCGTTACATAACTTACGGTAAATGGCCCGCC
TGGCTGACCGCCCAACGACCCCCGCCCATTGACGTCAATAATGACGTATGTTCCCATAGTAACGCCAATA
GGGACTTTCCATTGACGTCAATGGGTGGAGTATTTACGGTAAACTGCCCACTTGGCAGTACATCAAGTGT
ATCATATGCCAAGTACGCCCCCTATTGACGTCAATGACGGTAAATGGCCCGCCTGGCATTATGCCCAGTA
CATGACCTTATGGGACTTTCCTACTTGGCAGTACATCTACGTATTAGTCATCGCTATTACCATGGTGATG
CGGTTTTGGCAGTACATCAATGGGCGTGGATAGCGGTTTGACTCACGGGGATTTCCAAGTCTCCACCCCA
TTGACGTCAATGGGAGTTTGTTTTGGCACCAAAATCAACGGGACTTTCCAAAATGTCGTAACAACTCCGC
CCCATTGACGCAAATGGGCGGTAGGCGTGTACGGTGGGAGGTCTATATAAGCAGAGCTGGTTTAGTGAAC
CGTCAGATCCGCTAGCCCACCATGACCGAGTACAAGCCCACGGTGCGCCTCGCCACCCGCGACGACGTCC
