>Addgene plasmid #64136 | sgRNA1_MYOD1 | addgene partial sequence | sequence record 109528 | mCherry-R 5'-TTGGTCACCTTCAGCTTGG-3'
CCTCGATCTCGAACTCGTGGCCGTTCACGGAGCCCTCCATGTGCACCTTGAAGCGCATGAACTCCTTGAT
GATGGCCATGTTATCCTCCTCGCCCTTGCTCACCATGGTGGCGACCGGTGGGCCAGGATTCTCCTCGACG
TCACCGCATGTTAGCAGACTTCCTCTGCCCTCTCCCGATCCGGCACCGGGCTTGCGGGTCATGCACCAGG
TGCGCGGTCCTTCGGGCACCTCGACGTCGGCGGTGACGGTGAAGCCGAGCCGCTCGTAGAAGGGGAGGTT
GCGGGGCGCGGAGGTCTCCAGGAAGGCGGGCACCCCGGCGCGCTCGGCCGCCTCCACTCCGGGGAGCACG
ACGGCGCTGCCCAGACCCTTGCCCTGGTGGTCGGGCGAGACGCCGACGGTGGCCAGGAACCACGCGGGCT
CCTTGGGCCGGTGCGGCGCCAGGAGGCCTTCCATCTGTTGCTGCGCGGCCAGCCGGGAACCGCTCAACTC
GGCCATGCGCGGGCCGATCTCGGCGAACACCGCCCCCGCTTCGACGCTCTCCGGCGTGGTCCAGACCGCC
ACCGCGGCGCCGTCGTCCGCGACCCACACCTTGCCGATGTCGAGCCCGACGCGCGTGAGGAAGAGTTCTT
GCAGCTCGGTGACCCGCTCGATGTGGCGGTCCGGGTCGACGGTGTGGCGCGTGGCGGGGTAGTCGGCGAA
CGCGGCGGCGAGGGTGCGTACGGCCCGGGGGACGTCGTCGCGGGTGGCGAGGCGCACCGTGGGCTTGTAC
TCGGTCATGGTGGGCTAGCGGATCTGAC
